Addgene plasmid #104370: pAW62.YY1.FKBP.knock-in.mCherry
Purpose: For knocking in FKBP F36V P2A mCherry onto YY1
Depositing lab: Richard Young. Depositing organization: Whitehead Institute for Biomedical Research. Publication: YY1 Is a Structural Regulator of Enhancer-Promoter Loops. Weintraub AS, Li CH, Zamudio AV, Sigova AA, Hannett NM, Day DS, Abraham BJ, Cohen MA, Nabet B, Buckley DL, Guo YE, Hnisz D, Jaenisch R, Bradner JE, Gray NS, Young RA. Cell. 2017 Dec 14;171(7):1573-1588.e28. doi: 10.1016/j.cell.2017.11.008. Epub 2017 Dec 7. PubMed 29224777.
Backbone
  Vector backbone: pUC19
  Modifications to backbone: Added homology arms
Growth in bacteria
  Bacterial resistance: Ampicillin, 100 μg/mL
  Growth temperature: 37°C
  Growth strain: DH5alpha
  Copy number: Unknown
Gene/Insert
  Gene/Insert name: FKBP12(F36V) -P2A-mCherry
Terms and licenses: Academic/Nonprofit Terms; Industry Terms: Not Available to Industry
How to cite: pAW62.YY1.FKBP.knock-in.mCherry was a gift from Richard Young (Addgene plasmid # 104370 ; http://n2t.net/addgene:104370 ; RRID:Addgene_104370)
