[The description below was written by a language model from this plasmid's Addgene catalogue record and pLannotate feature annotations shown in this document.]
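Description:
pAW62.YY1.FKBP.knock-in.mCherry is a pUC19-based donor (homology-directed repair template) plasmid designed to insert an FKBP12(F36V)-P2A-mCherry cassette at the YY1 locus. It is propagated in E. coli using the high-copy ColE1/pUC origin and selected with ampicillin through the bla (AmpR) gene and its promoter. Remnants of the pUC19 scaffold, including the lac promoter/operator region, a lacZα fragment and split pieces of the multiple cloning site, flank the inserted payload but play no role in the knock-in itself.

The annotated payload consists of the F36V mutant of FKBP12 (labelled DmrB in the feature table), followed by a short unannotated gap consistent with the P2A peptide named in the catalogue entry, and then mammalian codon-optimized mCherry. Roughly 0.9 kb of unannotated sequence lies on each side of this cassette, between the MCS fragments. These regions presumably correspond to the homology arms the record says were added to the backbone, though their exact extent and species of origin are not stated. No mammalian promoter is annotated, which fits a design in which expression depends on in-frame integration into the endogenous gene. The FKBP(F36V) tag would then be fused to YY1, while the P2A ribosomal-skipping sequence releases mCherry as a separate protein to mark correctly edited cells.

FKBP12(F36V) binds synthetic ligands that do not recognise wild-type FKBP. This is the basis of degron-tag systems, in which a small molecule triggers rapid degradation of the tagged protein. The associated publication concerns the role of YY1 in enhancer-promoter looping, consistent with use for inducible YY1 depletion. The nuclease or guide RNA used alongside this donor is not part of this record.
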