Features (pLannotate 1.2.2; 14 found; start..end, strand, type, name):
     10..102     +  CDS            lacI (fragment): lac repressor; lacI; The lac repressor binds to the lac operator to inhibit transcription in E. coli. This inhibition can be relieved by adding lactose or isopropyl-β-D-thiogalactopyranoside (IPTG).
    115..136     +  protein_bind   CAP binding site: CAP binding activates transcription in the presence of cAMP. E. coli catabolite activator protein
    151..181     +  promoter       lac promoter: promoter for the E. coli lac operon
    189..205     +  protein_bind   lac operator: The lac repressor binds to the lac operator to inhibit transcription in E. coli. This inhibition can be relieved by adding lactose or isopropyl-β-D-thiogalactopyranoside (IPTG). lac repressor encoded by lacI
    242..265     -  misc_feature   MCS (fragment): pUC18/19 multiple cloning site
   1175..1495    +  CDS            DmrB: F36V mutant of FK506-binding protein FKBP12 binds synthetic ligands that do not bind wild-type FKBP
   1624..2331    +  CDS            mCherry: monomeric derivative of DsRed fluorescent protein (Shaner et al., 2004) mammalian codon-optimized
   3233..3259    -  misc_feature   MCS (fragment): pUC18/19 multiple cloning site
   3256..3413    +  CDS            lacZα (fragment): LacZα fragment of β-galactosidase; lacZ fragment
   3419..3518    -  misc_feature   bom (fragment): basis of mobility region from pBR322
   3620..3655    -  CDS            rop (fragment): Rop protein, which maintains plasmids at low copy number; rop
   3750..3854    +  promoter       AmpR promoter: bla
   3855..4715    +  CDS            AmpR: β-lactamase; bla; confers resistance to ampicillin, carbenicillin, and related antibiotics
   4886..5474    +  rep_origin     ori: high-copy-number ColE1/pMB1/pBR322/pUC origin of replication
>Addgene plasmid #104370 | pAW62.YY1.FKBP.knock-in.mCherry | addgene full sequence | sequence record 201099 | Addgene NGS Result
AGCGGAAGAGCGCCCAATACGCAAACCGCCTCTCCCCGCGCGTTGGCCGATTCATTAATGCAGCTGGCAC
GACAGGTTTCCCGACTGGAAAGCGGGCAGTGAGCGCAACGCAATTAATGTGAGTTAGCTCACTCATTAGG
CACCCCAGGCTTTACACTTTATGCTTCCGGCTCGTATGTTGTGTGGAATTGTGAGCGGATAACAATTTCA
CACAGGAAACAGCTATGACCATGATTACGCCAAGCTTGCATGCCTGCAGGTCGACAAGCCCTTTCAGGTA
GAGCCAGTACCTGTTCCCCACACTGAAAGCTAGGGTGCTGGGCAGGGTGGTGATATCAAGTACCATGGGG
CGCCTGTGGGGGCATCTTATTCCCACTCCCACTTCCATAGCTCTCTGAAGGTCTGCTTGGGTTCCTGGTT
ACTTACTGCATGTGACTGCAGGTGTTACATACTAGGGGATGGGAGTATCTGTCGGGAGAAACAGGGTAAT
GTGAGTGAGAGAACCCCGCACTAAATTCCTAGCATGTTTACAGAGACTCAGAGATTGTATGTTTGGTAGT
GAGTAGTGTGTTGAATTACTGAGAGAGTGCTCATAAGCACTGTTGGCTACATCTCCAGGGGACACTTGGT
GCTGCTTATAGAAAAATCAAGTGAGTCTGTGACAGTTGGCATCACTAAATATCTTAAATCATCTGTATTT
ATTCTACTTTCTGGAGTGTCTCTGAAAATACTCAGGCCTTAAATTTGCACTTAGTACAACCCTTCTGTTT
TTGTAAGAGCTAACCATGTGTTCATAGTGTCAGAGATCCCTGTGTGTCAGTTCTAAATCACGCTCAGAAG
GGTCTCCAGAGGAGGAAGGAGACACACTCACTCTAGTACAGTCTAGTCTAGTACAGTGGTTTTCCTTCCA
AGCAGTGAGCCATTGACCGCCCCTGATTCTGGTCCCGTTTGCCAAGTGGGTTGATGTCTGGTTTTTCCTT
GACAGTGCACATTCGAAGGCTGCGGGAAGCGCTTTTCACTGGACTTCAATTTGCGCACACATGTGCGAAT
CCATACCGGAGACAGGCCCTATGTGTGCCCCTTCGACGGTTGTAATAAGAAGTTTGCTCAGTCAACTAAC
CTGAAATCTCACATCTTAACACACGCTAAAGCCAAAAACAACCAGGGATCCGGAGGAGTGCAGGTGGAAA
CCATCTCCCCAGGAGACGGGCGCACCTTCCCCAAGCGCGGCCAGACCTGCGTGGTGCACTACACCGGGAT
GCTTGAAGATGGAAAGAAAGTTGATTCCTCCCGGGACAGAAACAAGCCCTTTAAGTTTATGCTAGGCAAG
CAGGAGGTGATCCGAGGCTGGGAAGAAGGGGTTGCCCAGATGAGTGTGGGTCAGAGAGCCAAACTGACTA
TATCTCCAGATTATGCCTATGGTGCCACTGGGCACCCAGGCATCATCCCACCACATGCCACTCTCGTCTT
CGATGTGGAGCTTCTAAAACTGGAAGGCGGCTACCCCTACGACGTGCCCGACTACGCCGGCTATCCGTAT
GATGTCCCGGACTATGCAGGCTCCGGAGCAACAAACTTCTCTCTGCTGAAACAAGCCGGAGATGTCGAAG
AGAATCCTGGACCGGTGAGCAAGGGCGAGGAGGATAACATGGCCATCATCAAGGAGTTCATGCGCTTCAA
GGTGCACATGGAGGGCTCCGTGAACGGCCACGAGTTCGAGATCGAGGGCGAGGGCGAGGGCCGCCCCTAC
GAGGGCACCCAGACCGCCAAGCTGAAGGTGACCAAGGGTGGCCCCCTGCCCTTCGCCTGGGACATCCTGT
CCCCTCAGTTCATGTACGGCTCCAAGGCCTACGTGAAGCACCCCGCCGACATCCCCGACTACTTGAAGCT
GTCCTTCCCCGAGGGCTTCAAGTGGGAGCGCGTGATGAACTTCGAGGACGGCGGCGTGGTGACCGTGACC
CAGGACTCCTCCCTGCAGGACGGCGAGTTCATCTACAAGGTGAAGCTGCGCGGCACCAACTTCCCCTCCG
ACGGCCCCGTAATGCAGAAGAAAACCATGGGCTGGGAGGCCTCCTCCGAGCGGATGTACCCCGAGGACGG
CGCCCTGAAGGGCGAGATCAAGCAGAGGCTGAAGCTGAAGGACGGCGGCCACTACGACGCTGAGGTCAAG
ACCACCTACAAGGCCAAGAAGCCCGTGCAGCTGCCCGGCGCCTACAACGTCAACATCAAGTTGGACATCA
CCTCCCACAACGAGGACTACACCATCGTGGAACAGTACGAACGCGCCGAGGGCCGCCACTCCACCGGCGG
CATGGACGAGCTGTACAAGTAAAAAGAAGAGAGAAGACCTTCTCGACCCGGGAAGCCTCTTCAGGAGTGT
GATTGGGAATAAATATGCCTCTCCTTTGTATATTATTTCTAGGAAGAATTTTAAAAATGAATCCTACACA
CTTAAGGGACATGTTTTGATAAAGTAGTAAAAATTTAAAAAATACTTTAATAAGATGACATTGCTAAGAT
GCTATATCTTGCTCTGTAATCTCGTTTCAAAAACAAGGTGTTTTTGTAAAGTGTGGTCCCAACAGGAGGA
CAATTCATGAACTTCGCATCAAAAGACAATTCTTTATACAACAGTGCTAAAAATGGGACTTCTTTTCACA
TTCTTATAAATATGAAGCTCACCTGTTGCTTACAATTTTTTTAATTTTGTATTTTCCAAGTGTGCATATT
GTACACTTTTTGGGGATATGCTTAGTAATGCTGTGTGATTTTCTGGAGGTTGATAACTTTGCTTGCGGTA
GATTTTCTTTAAAAGAATGGGCAGTTACATGCATACTTCAAAAGTATTTTTCCTGTACAAAAAAAAAGTT
ATATAGGTTTTGTTTGCTATCTTAATTTTGGTTGTATTCTTTGATGTTAACACATTTTGTATAATTGTAT
CGTATAGCTGTATTGAATCATGTAGAATCAAATATTAGATGTGATTTAATAGTGTTAATCAATTTAAACC
CATTTTAGTCACTTTTTTTTCCCCAAAAAATACTGCCAGATGCTGATGTTCAGTGTAATTTCTTTGCCTG
TTCAGTTACAGAAAGTGGTGCTCAGTTGTAGAATGTATTGTACCTTTTAACATCTGATGTGTACATCCGT
GTAACAGAAAGGGCAACAATAAAATAGCGATCCTAAAGAAAGATTACGGCAGAAAGAGCTCTGTAAGCAC
AGCCTTATTTTCGGATCCCCGGGTACCGAGCTCGAATTCACTGGCCGTCGTTTTACAACGTCGTGACTGG
GAAAACCCTGGCGTTACCCAACTTAATCGCCTTGCAGCACATCCCCCTTTCGCCAGCTGGCGTAATAGCG
AAGAGGCCCGCACCGATCGCCCTTCCCAACAGTTGCGCAGCCTGAATGGCGAATGGCGCCTGATGCGGTA
TTTTCTCCTTACGCATCTGTGCGGTATTTCACACCGCATATGGTGCACTCTCAGTACAATCTGCTCTGAT
GCCGCATAGTTAAGCCAGCCCCGACACCCGCCAACACCCGCTGACGCGCCCTGACGGGCTTGTCTGCTCC
CGGCATCCGCTTACAGACAAGCTGTGACCGTCTCCGGGAGCTGCATGTGTCAGAGGTTTTCACCGTCATC
ACCGAAACGCGCGAGACGAAAGGGCCTCGTGATACGCCTATTTTTATAGGTTAATGTCATGATAATAATG
GTTTCTTAGACGTCAGGTGGCACTTTTCGGGGAAATGTGCGCGGAACCCCTATTTGTTTATTTTTCTAAA
TACATTCAAATATGTATCCGCTCATGAGACAATAACCCTGATAAATGCTTCAATAATATTGAAAAAGGAA
GAGTATGAGTATTCAACATTTCCGTGTCGCCCTTATTCCCTTTTTTGCGGCATTTTGCCTTCCTGTTTTT
GCTCACCCAGAAACGCTGGTGAAAGTAAAAGATGCTGAAGATCAGTTGGGTGCACGAGTGGGTTACATCG
AACTGGATCTCAACAGCGGTAAGATCCTTGAGAGTTTTCGCCCCGAAGAACGTTTTCCAATGATGAGCAC
TTTTAAAGTTCTGCTATGTGGCGCGGTATTATCCCGTATTGACGCCGGGCAAGAGCAACTCGGTCGCCGC
ATACACTATTCTCAGAATGACTTGGTTGAGTACTCACCAGTCACAGAAAAGCATCTTACGGATGGCATGA
CAGTAAGAGAATTATGCAGTGCTGCCATAACCATGAGTGATAACACTGCGGCCAACTTACTTCTGACAAC
GATCGGAGGACCGAAGGAGCTAACCGCTTTTTTGCACAACATGGGGGATCATGTAACTCGCCTTGATCGT
TGGGAACCGGAGCTGAATGAAGCCATACCAAACGACGAGCGTGACACCACGATGCCTGTAGCAATGGCAA
CAACGTTGCGCAAACTATTAACTGGCGAACTACTTACTCTAGCTTCCCGGCAACAATTAATAGACTGGAT
GGAGGCGGATAAAGTTGCAGGACCACTTCTGCGCTCGGCCCTTCCGGCTGGCTGGTTTATTGCTGATAAA
TCTGGAGCCGGTGAGCGTGGGTCTCGCGGTATCATTGCAGCACTGGGGCCAGATGGTAAGCCCTCCCGTA
TCGTAGTTATCTACACGACGGGGAGTCAGGCAACTATGGATGAACGAAATAGACAGATCGCTGAGATAGG
TGCCTCACTGATTAAGCATTGGTAACTGTCAGACCAAGTTTACTCATATATACTTTAGATTGATTTAAAA
CTTCATTTTTAATTTAAAAGGATCTAGGTGAAGATCCTTTTTGATAATCTCATGACCAAAATCCCTTAAC
GTGAGTTTTCGTTCCACTGAGCGTCAGACCCCGTAGAAAAGATCAAAGGATCTTCTTGAGATCCTTTTTT
TCTGCGCGTAATCTGCTGCTTGCAAACAAAAAAACCACCGCTACCAGCGGTGGTTTGTTTGCCGGATCAA
GAGCTACCAACTCTTTTTCCGAAGGTAACTGGCTTCAGCAGAGCGCAGATACCAAATACTGTTCTTCTAG
TGTAGCCGTAGTTAGGCCACCACTTCAAGAACTCTGTAGCACCGCCTACATACCTCGCTCTGCTAATCCT
GTTACCAGTGGCTGCTGCCAGTGGCGATAAGTCGTGTCTTACCGGGTTGGACTCAAGACGATAGTTACCG
GATAAGGCGCAGCGGTCGGGCTGAACGGGGGGTTCGTGCACACAGCCCAGCTTGGAGCGAACGACCTACA
CCGAACTGAGATACCTACAGCGTGAGCTATGAGAAAGCGCCACGCTTCCCGAAGGGAGAAAGGCGGACAG
GTATCCGGTAAGCGGCAGGGTCGGAACAGGAGAGCGCACGAGGGAGCTTCCAGGGGGAAACGCCTGGTAT
CTTTATAGTCCTGTCGGGTTTCGCCACCTCTGACTTGAGCGTCGATTTTTGTGATGCTCGTCAGGGGGGC
GGAGCCTATGGAAAAACGCCAGCAACGCGGCCTTTTTACGGTTCCTGGCCTTTTGCTGGCCTTTTGCTCA
CATGTTCTTTCCTGCGTTATCCCCTGATTCTGTGGATAACCGTATTACCGCCTTTGAGTGAGCTGATACC
GCTCGCCGCAGCCGAACGACCGAGCGCAGCGAGTCAGTGAGCGAGGA
